Addgene plasmid #111888: pEMS2235
Purpose: High copy number plasmid containing Ple320 (POU4F1 MiniPromoter) insert.
Depositing lab: Elizabeth Simpson. Depositing organization: University of British Columbia. Publication: New MiniPromoter Ple345 (NEFL) Drives Strong and Specific Expression in Retinal Ganglion Cells of Mouse and Primate Retina. Simpson E, Korecki AJ, Fornes O, McGill TJ, Cueva-Vargas JL, Agostinone J, Farkas RA, Hickmott JW, Lam SL, Mathelier A, Renner LM, Stoddard J, Zhou M, Di Polo A, Neuringer M, Wasserman WW. Hum Gene Ther. 2018 Jul 31. doi: 10.1089/hum.2018.118. PubMed 30062914.
Backbone
  Vector backbone: Unknown
  Vector type: Unspecified
Growth in bacteria
  Bacterial resistance: Ampicillin, 100 μg/mL
  Growth temperature: 37°C
  Growth strain: DH5alpha
  Copy number: High Copy
Gene/Insert
  Gene/Insert name: Ple320
  Species: H. sapiens (human)
  Insert size (bp): 1969
  Entrez Gene: POU4F1 (a.k.a. ATITHS, BRN3A, Oct-T1, RDC-1, brn-3A)
  Promoter: Ple320 (POU4F1 MiniPromoter)
  Cloning method: Unknown
  Sequencing primers: 5′ M13-fwd; 3′ M13-rev
Terms and licenses: Academic/Nonprofit Terms; Industry Terms
Depositor comments: Plasmid commercially produced by Genscript . Please see the annotated GenBank file and the additional image file for the specific location of features in this plasmid, including the MiniPromoter.
How to cite: pEMS2235 was a gift from Elizabeth Simpson (Addgene plasmid # 111888 ; http://n2t.net/addgene:111888 ; RRID:Addgene_111888)
