[The description below was written by a language model from this plasmid's Addgene catalogue record and pLannotate feature annotations shown in this document.]
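Description:
pEMS2235 is a high-copy bacterial cloning plasmid of about 4.7 kb that serves as a storage and source vector for Ple320, a human MiniPromoter derived from the POU4F1 (BRN3A) locus. The catalogue lists the backbone as unknown and the vector type as unspecified, noting only that the plasmid was commercially synthesised. The feature table is nevertheless consistent with a pUC-style cloning vector: a high-copy ColE1/pUC origin of replication, an ampicillin resistance gene (β-lactamase) with its own promoter, and a lac promoter, lac operator and CAP binding site positioned upstream of a lacZα fragment. M13 forward and reverse primers are listed for sequencing across the insert. Short fragments annotated as bom, rop and lacI are residual backbone sequence.

The payload is the 1,969 bp Ple320 element. It is not itself annotated in the automated feature table, but the roughly 2.1 kb unannotated stretch between the lacZα fragment and the lac operator fits an insert placed in the lacZα cloning region. The tiny 18 bp "CEN4" hit inside that stretch is most likely a chance match rather than a functional yeast centromere. MiniPromoters are compact assemblies of human regulatory sequence designed to drive cell-type-restricted expression and to fit within size-limited gene delivery vectors. The associated work concerns expression in retinal ganglion cells of mouse and primate retina. No reporter, coding sequence, polyadenylation signal or viral element is detected downstream of the promoter, so this construct does not appear to be an expression vector. It is best regarded as a source from which Ple320 can be subcloned into a reporter or delivery backbone.
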