Features (pLannotate 1.2.2; 11 found; start..end, strand, type, name):
    137..236     +  misc_feature   bom (fragment): basis of mobility region from pBR322
    242..399     -  CDS            lacZα (fragment): LacZα fragment of β-galactosidase; lacZ fragment
   1686..1703    -  misc_feature   CEN4 (fragment): S. cerevisiae CEN4 centromere
   2497..2513    -  protein_bind   lac operator: The lac repressor binds to the lac operator to inhibit transcription in E. coli. This inhibition can be relieved by adding lactose or isopropyl-β-D-thiogalactopyranoside (IPTG). lac repressor encoded by lacI
   2521..2551    -  promoter       lac promoter: promoter for the E. coli lac operon
   2566..2587    -  protein_bind   CAP binding site: CAP binding activates transcription in the presence of cAMP. E. coli catabolite activator protein
   2600..2692    -  CDS            lacI (fragment): lac repressor; lacI; The lac repressor binds to the lac operator to inhibit transcription in E. coli. This inhibition can be relieved by adding lactose or isopropyl-β-D-thiogalactopyranoside (IPTG).
   2875..3463    -  rep_origin     ori: high-copy-number ColE1/pMB1/pBR322/pUC origin of replication
   3634..4494    -  CDS            AmpR: β-lactamase; bla; confers resistance to ampicillin, carbenicillin, and related antibiotics
   4495..4599    -  promoter       AmpR promoter: bla
   4694..35      +  CDS            rop (fragment) (across the origin): Rop protein, which maintains plasmids at low copy number; rop
>Addgene plasmid #111888 | pEMS2235 | addgene full sequence | sequence record 215959 | Addgene NGS Result
TCGCGCGTTTCGGTGATGACGGTGAAAACCTCTGACACATGCAGCTCCCGGAGACGGTCACAGCTTGTCT
GTAAGCGGATGCCGGGAGCAGACAAGCCCGTCAGGGCGCGTCAGCGGGTGTTGGCGGGTGTCGGGGCTGG
CTTAACTATGCGGCATCAGAGCAGATTGTACTGAGAGTGCACCATATGCGGTGTGAAATACCGCACAGAT
GCGTAAGGAGAAAATACCGCATCAGGCGCCATTCGCCATTCAGGCTGCGCAACTGTTGGGAAGGGCGATC
GGTGCGGGCCTCTTCGCTATTACGCCAGCTGGCGAAAGGGGGATGTGCTGCAAGGCGATTAAGTTGGGTA
ACGCCAGGGTTTTCCCAGTCACGACGTTGTAAAACGACGGCCAGTGAATTCGAGCTCGGTACCTCGCGAA
TGCATCTAGATGGCCGGCCGAAATACATACACTAGATTTCTCCCCCTTTTGTGCCTTTGGATGGTATTTG
TAGAGAGAATCAAACTGAGATTAACTGTTTATGGGATGTACTTTATTAGATTAGAAGGGTTTCCCAGAGC
CTCATAAGAAGTTCTTTCATTCCCATTTGTGGGAGTCCTACAACACAGCTTTGGCCTATCACGATGTAAC
CTGATCCTTTTAATAATACTTGGCAGAGAAAACCTTTTAAGCAATGATCTGAGTGCACAGTGAACATTTA
TTGCCTAATTCTCGGAACCCCAGTCAGCTAGGAAGCATCTGTGAAGATGCAGATTTCTTTACAGAACCCA
CCTGGAGTGCAAGTTAGGGCGATCTTCAGTTTTATATGACTGAGACAGTCTAGAATGCCTTGAGTTGCAG
CTCCACTTCAGAAACAAGGCAGATTCTTAGGCCTGCTATGTCTTTCCTGTACCCTTCAGGGTCCCTAAAG
ACCAGCGCTTCCTTGAGAGGGGAGGGGCAGGTTCCAGGCCCTCACCCTCTGTGGGGGCCTTTTCTTTCCC
GTCAAGAGAGAGCGCAGGGAACGGCCACCAGGGGTGTCAGGAAGGACTAGGTTAAGCCCGGACTCCCGGT
GTGATGACTACCGTAGGACTCACTCTTTCCCTCTAGCGACGTCCTGCTCATCGTCCACTCCCCGTTGAGA
TAAAGTTGCATTTAGCGCTCCCAGGGGACTGCGTAATGGATGGAACCAGCTCCTTCTCTCACCAGCAAGT
GAACATCCTTCTCACTTCCCTCTGGAGCTAGAAGGAAGGGAGGGGGTGGGGGGGAACATGAAAAGAAAGA
AAGAAAAAGCCATGGTGACGCCTGTGGGCTCTTCTTGGAATCTGAGTAGGTGAGTGGGTATGCTAAACAC
ACATGCATTTGTGCAGAGGAAAGATAAAATCCACGGGAACGCAAATTTAGGTTTATAGAAATGAGATCTG
CTCTTTGGTGGAAATACAGACTTCCTTGGTGTGGGAGAGAACAGAAAGATTATCTGATTTCTGCTTTCCA
TAAGCAGCCCCTTGCTGCTCTCCAGCTCTCTTACCGCAGATGTGATAACATCTGGGCTGTTAGGTTATTA
TCACCGCGAGCAAGTGCTCCTTCCCTGGGGACTTTGGCACCTGAACTGTGGCTCCCCTGGGAGGCTCTTG
ATCTGCTACCACATAAGGGCCATATAACAGGTTGGCTAATTGATTTATTCTTTTTAGGTCTTAATTTCAC
AATAATTTTTTAAAAATTTAAAAACTGGACCAGAGCTTGTCCCCGTTCTTTCAAATTGGCTTGATTTAAT
ATTTTTGAATCAAGCTTTCCTGTAAGTTAGTTTGATCTGTCACACATAGAGGGGCGTGCGCGCATCTCGT
CTTTTTTATTCTAAAAGGTGCCCACCCTTAGACAATAGCTGGACCTTCTGATCTTTCCAGACCACGGTGG
GAAAGGTGAGGCGGGCAGTGCGCATGCCCGGGTAGCTACAGGTGCATCACCTGCGCTGTCCTTGCTGGTG
GTCACTATAAGAGCGGCTCCCACGCGCTGGTCGCGGCCGGACGAGCGCGCGCGCGCGCAGACGCACGGGG
CCGCCGAGAAGGAGAGCGCGCGTCAGACAGACGGAGACAGCTGATGCCTGTCAGCGCGGTGGGGCCGCGA
GCTCTCGCGAGAGCTCCCCGGGACGGCCGCGAGAAGTGGGGCTCAGGTGTTAGAGGAGTGCATCCCGTCG
GCGCGCGGGGCTAGAGCTGTCGGAGAAGCGGGACCGCGAGGCCGGCGCGCGGCGCTCTGCGCGGTCAGAG
GGAGCGCCTGGCAGCAGCAGGAGCAGCAGCAGCAGCCCGCGGCGGGGCCGCCGCCAGCCGCCGCGACCGC
CGCGGCTGCAGCCTCCGAAGGGAGGCCGGGTGAGCCGGCGTACGCACTTTCCCGCGGACTTTCGGAGTGT
TTGTGGATATACATGCCAAGCCGCCACGGCGCGCCATCGGATCCCGGGCCCGTCGACTGCAGAGGCCTGC
ATGCAAGCTTGGCGTAATCATGGTCATAGCTGTTTCCTGTGTGAAATTGTTATCCGCTCACAATTCCACA
CAACATACGAGCCGGAAGCATAAAGTGTAAAGCCTGGGGTGCCTAATGAGTGAGCTAACTCACATTAATT
GCGTTGCGCTCACTGCCCGCTTTCCAGTCGGGAAACCTGTCGTGCCAGCTGCATTAATGAATCGGCCAAC
GCGCGGGGAGAGGCGGTTTGCGTATTGGGCGCTCTTCCGCTTCCTCGCTCACTGACTCGCTGCGCTCGGT
CGTTCGGCTGCGGCGAGCGGTATCAGCTCACTCAAAGGCGGTAATACGGTTATCCACAGAATCAGGGGAT
AACGCAGGAAAGAACATGTGAGCAAAAGGCCAGCAAAAGGCCAGGAACCGTAAAAAGGCCGCGTTGCTGG
CGTTTTTCCATAGGCTCCGCCCCCCTGACGAGCATCACAAAAATCGACGCTCAAGTCAGAGGTGGCGAAA
CCCGACAGGACTATAAAGATACCAGGCGTTTCCCCCTGGAAGCTCCCTCGTGCGCTCTCCTGTTCCGACC
CTGCCGCTTACCGGATACCTGTCCGCCTTTCTCCCTTCGGGAAGCGTGGCGCTTTCTCATAGCTCACGCT
GTAGGTATCTCAGTTCGGTGTAGGTCGTTCGCTCCAAGCTGGGCTGTGTGCACGAACCCCCCGTTCAGCC
CGACCGCTGCGCCTTATCCGGTAACTATCGTCTTGAGTCCAACCCGGTAAGACACGACTTATCGCCACTG
GCAGCAGCCACTGGTAACAGGATTAGCAGAGCGAGGTATGTAGGCGGTGCTACAGAGTTCTTGAAGTGGT
GGCCTAACTACGGCTACACTAGAAGAACAGTATTTGGTATCTGCGCTCTGCTGAAGCCAGTTACCTTCGG
AAAAAGAGTTGGTAGCTCTTGATCCGGCAAACAAACCACCGCTGGTAGCGGTGGTTTTTTTGTTTGCAAG
CAGCAGATTACGCGCAGAAAAAAAGGATCTCAAGAAGATCCTTTGATCTTTTCTACGGGGTCTGACGCTC
AGTGGAACGAAAACTCACGTTAAGGGATTTTGGTCATGAGATTATCAAAAAGGATCTTCACCTAGATCCT
TTTAAATTAAAAATGAAGTTTTAAATCAATCTAAAGTATATATGAGTAAACTTGGTCTGACAGTTACCAA
TGCTTAATCAGTGAGGCACCTATCTCAGCGATCTGTCTATTTCGTTCATCCATAGTTGCCTGACTCCCCG
TCGTGTAGATAACTACGATACGGGAGGGCTTACCATCTGGCCCCAGTGCTGCAATGATACCGCGAGACCC
ACGCTCACCGGCTCCAGATTTATCAGCAATAAACCAGCCAGCCGGAAGGGCCGAGCGCAGAAGTGGTCCT
GCAACTTTATCCGCCTCCATCCAGTCTATTAATTGTTGCCGGGAAGCTAGAGTAAGTAGTTCGCCAGTTA
ATAGTTTGCGCAACGTTGTTGCCATTGCTACAGGCATCGTGGTGTCACGCTCGTCGTTTGGTATGGCTTC
ATTCAGCTCCGGTTCCCAACGATCAAGGCGAGTTACATGATCCCCCATGTTGTGCAAAAAAGCGGTTAGC
TCCTTCGGTCCTCCGATCGTTGTCAGAAGTAAGTTGGCCGCAGTGTTATCACTCATGGTTATGGCAGCAC
TGCATAATTCTCTTACTGTCATGCCATCCGTAAGATGCTTTTCTGTGACTGGTGAGTACTCAACCAAGTC
ATTCTGAGAATAGTGTATGCGGCGACCGAGTTGCTCTTGCCCGGCGTCAATACGGGATAATACCGCGCCA
CATAGCAGAACTTTAAAAGTGCTCATCATTGGAAAACGTTCTTCGGGGCGAAAACTCTCAAGGATCTTAC
CGCTGTTGAGATCCAGTTCGATGTAACCCACTCGTGCACCCAACTGATCTTCAGCATCTTTTACTTTCAC
CAGCGTTTCTGGGTGAGCAAAAACAGGAAGGCAAAATGCCGCAAAAAAGGGAATAAGGGCGACACGGAAA
TGTTGAATACTCATACTCTTCCTTTTTCAATATTATTGAAGCATTTATCAGGGTTATTGTCTCATGAGCG
GATACATATTTGAATGTATTTAGAAAAATAAACAAATAGGGGTTCCGCGCACATTTCCCCGAAAAGTGCC
ACCTGACGTCTAAGAAACCATTATTATCATGACATTAACCTATAAAAATAGGCGTATCACGAGGCCCTTT
CGTC
